Addgene plasmid #76859: ABCC1 gRNA (BRDN0001144957)
Purpose: 3rd generation lentiviral gRNA plasmid targeting human ABCC1
Depositing lab: John Doench & David Root. Depositing organization: Broad Institute. Publication: Optimized sgRNA design to maximize activity and minimize off-target effects of CRISPR-Cas9. Doench JG, Fusi N, Sullender M, Hegde M, Vaimberg EW, Donovan KF, Smith I, Tothova Z, Wilen C, Orchard R, Virgin HW, Listgarten J, Root DE. Nat Biotechnol. 2016 Jan 18. doi: 10.1038/nbt.3437. PubMed 26780180.
Backbone
  Vector backbone: lentiGuide-Puro
  Backbone manufacturer: Zhang Lab (Addgene plasmid # 52963)
  Vector type: Mammalian Expression, Lentiviral, CRISPR
  Selectable markers: Puromycin
Growth in bacteria
  Bacterial resistance: Ampicillin, 100 μg/mL
  Growth temperature: 37°C
  Growth strain: DH5alpha
  Copy number: High Copy
Gene/Insert
  Gene/Insert name: ABCC1 (alt names: ABCC1; NM_004996.3)
  gRNA/shRNA sequence: AAAATGTGATTGGCCCCAAG
  Species: H. sapiens (human)
  Entrez Gene: ABCC1 (a.k.a. ABC29, ABCC, DFNA77, GS-X, MRP, MRP1)
  Promoter: hU6
  Cloning method: Unknown
  Sequencing primers: 5′ U6-F; 3′ pS2-R
Terms and licenses: Academic/Nonprofit Terms; Industry Terms: Not Available to Industry
Depositor comments: The gRNA was designed to target the following Genbank reference sequence(s): NM_004996.3. Note that this plasmid does NOT contain Cas9. It should be used in conjunction with lentiCas9-Blast (Addgene #52962) or otherwise with cell lines already expressing Cas9. Browse the full kinome gRNA library at http://www.addgene.org/pooled-library/broadgpp-human-kinome/ or visit http://www.broadinstitute.org/rnai/public/ for detailed protocols and information.
How to cite: ABCC1 gRNA (BRDN0001144957) was a gift from John Doench & David Root (Addgene plasmid # 76859 ; http://n2t.net/addgene:76859 ; RRID:Addgene_76859)
