[The description below was written by a language model from this plasmid's Addgene catalogue record and pLannotate feature annotations shown in this document.]
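Description:
ABCC1 gRNA (BRDN0001144957) is a third-generation lentiviral guide RNA plasmid built on the lentiGuide-Puro backbone and designed to target human ABCC1 (also known as MRP1), with the guide designed against the gene's RefSeq transcript. It is propagated in E. coli as a high-copy plasmid through a ColE1/pUC-type origin with ampicillin selection from the β-lactamase gene. The backbone also carries an f1 origin, an SV40 origin and poly(A) signal, and remnants of lac and phage-promoter cloning elements.

The lentiviral transfer cassette begins with an RSV promoter fused to a truncated HIV-1 5' LTR, which drives Tat-independent genomic RNA production in packaging cells. This is followed by the Ψ packaging signal with a partial gag sequence, the Rev response element for nuclear export of the unspliced genome, and a cPPT/CTS that aids nuclear import. The cassette ends in a ΔU3 self-inactivating 3' LTR. Two expression units sit between the LTRs. In the first, a human U6 RNA polymerase III promoter transcribes the 20-nt ABCC1 spacer joined to the Streptococcus pyogenes Cas9 guide RNA scaffold. In the second, the EF-1α core promoter with its intron A drives puromycin N-acetyltransferase, which allows selection of transduced mammalian cells, and a WPRE enhances transcript expression.

The plasmid does not encode Cas9, so it is meant to be used alongside a separate Cas9 lentivector or in cells that already express Cas9, where it directs cleavage and knockout of ABCC1. It belongs to a set of guides associated with a human kinome gRNA library that was produced using optimized sgRNA design rules.
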