Features (pLannotate 1.2.2; 29 found; start..end, strand, type, name):
     14..80      +  CDS            small t antigen (fragment): SV40 (simian virus 40) small t antigen
    106..317     +  promoter       EF-1α core promoter: core promoter for human elongation factor EF-1α
    318..1256    +  intron         EF-1α intron A: intron upstream of the start codon of human EF-1α
   1278..1877    +  CDS            PuroR (fragment): puromycin N-acetyltransferase; pac from Streptomyces; confers resistance to puromycin
   1893..2481    +  misc_feature   WPRE: woodchuck hepatitis virus posttranscriptional regulatory element
   2532..2551    +  misc_feature   cPPT/CTS (fragment): central polypurine tract and central termination sequence of HIV-1
   2553..2786    +  LTR            3' LTR (ΔU3): self-inactivating 3' long terminal repeat (LTR) from HIV-1
   2864..2985    +  polyA_signal   SV40 poly(A) signal: SV40 polyadenylation signal
   3025..3160    +  rep_origin     SV40 ori: SV40 origin of replication
   3181..3199    -  promoter       T7 promoter: promoter for bacteriophage T7 RNA polymerase
   3207..3362    +  CDS            lacZα (fragment): LacZα fragment of β-galactosidase; lacZ fragment
   3367..3795    +  rep_origin     f1 ori (sequence partly withheld): f1 bacteriophage origin of replication; arrow indicates direction of (+) strand synthesis
   3848..3952    +  promoter       AmpR promoter: bla
   3953..4813    +  CDS            AmpR: β-lactamase; bla; confers resistance to ampicillin, carbenicillin, and related antibiotics
   4984..5572    +  rep_origin     ori: high-copy-number ColE1/pMB1/pBR322/pUC origin of replication
   5755..5847    +  CDS            lacI (fragment): lac repressor; lacI; The lac repressor binds to the lac operator to inhibit transcription in E. coli. This inhibition can be relieved by adding lactose or isopropyl-β-D-thiogalactopyranoside (IPTG).
   5860..5881    +  protein_bind   CAP binding site: CAP binding activates transcription in the presence of cAMP. E. coli catabolite activator protein
   5896..5926    +  promoter       lac promoter: promoter for the E. coli lac operon
   5934..5950    +  protein_bind   lac operator: The lac repressor binds to the lac operator to inhibit transcription in E. coli. This inhibition can be relieved by adding lactose or isopropyl-β-D-thiogalactopyranoside (IPTG). lac repressor encoded by lacI
   5995..6013    +  promoter       T3 promoter: promoter for bacteriophage T3 RNA polymerase
   6041..6267    +  promoter       RSV promoter: Rous sarcoma virus enhancer/promoter
   6268..6448    +  LTR            5' LTR (truncated): truncated 5' long terminal repeat (LTR) from HIV-1
   6495..6620    +  misc_feature   HIV-1 Ψ: packaging signal of human immunodeficiency virus type 1
   6604..6967    +  CDS            HIV-1 gag (fragment): gag protein from human immunodeficiency virus 1; gag
   7113..7346    +  misc_feature   RRE: The Rev response element (RRE) of HIV-1 allows for Rev-dependent mRNA export from the nucleus to the cytoplasm.
   7723..7749    +  CDS            Rev (fragment): human immunodeficiency virus 1 (HIV-1) Rev protein; rev; enhances nuclear export of unspliced and incompletely spliced viral mRNAs
   7753..7993    +  promoter       U6 promoter: RNA polymerase III promoter for human U6 snRNA
   8023..8098    +  misc_RNA       gRNA scaffold: guide RNA scaffold for the Streptococcus pyogenes CRISPR/Cas9 system
   8154..8271    +  misc_feature   cPPT/CTS: central polypurine tract and central termination sequence of HIV-1
>Addgene plasmid #76859 | ABCC1 gRNA (BRDN0001144957) | addgene full sequence | sequence record 186646 | Addgene Assembled Sequence
CCCGGGTGCAAAGATGGATAAAGTTTTAAACAGAGAGGAATCTTTGCAGCTAATGGACCTTCTAGGTCTT
GAAAGGAGTGGGAATTGGCTCCGGTGCCCGTCAGTGGGCAGAGCGCACATCGCCCACAGTCCCCGAGAAG
TTGGGGGGAGGGGTCGGCAATTGATCCGGTGCCTAGAGAAGGTGGCGCGGGGTAAACTGGGAAAGTGATG
TCGTGTACTGGCTCCGCCTTTTTCCCGAGGGTGGGGGAGAACCGTATATAAGTGCAGTAGTCGCCGTGAA
CGTTCTTTTTCGCAACGGGTTTGCCGCCAGAACACAGGTAAGTGCCGTGTGTGGTTCCCGCGGGCCTGGC
CTCTTTACGGGTTATGGCCCTTGCGTGCCTTGAATTACTTCCACCTGGCTGCAGTACGTGATTCTTGATC
CCGAGCTTCGGGTTGGAAGTGGGTGGGAGAGTTCGAGGCCTTGCGCTTAAGGAGCCCCTTCGCCTCGTGC
TTGAGTTGAGGCCTGGCCTGGGCGCTGGGGCCGCCGCGTGCGAATCTGGTGGCACCTTCGCGCCTGTCTC
GCTGCTTTCGATAAGTCTCTAGCCATTTAAAATTTTTGATGACCTGCTGCGACGCTTTTTTTCTGGCAAG
ATAGTCTTGTAAATGCGGGCCAAGATCTGCACACTGGTATTTCGGTTTTTGGGGCCGCGGGCGGCGACGG
GGCCCGTGCGTCCCAGCGCACATGTTCGGCGAGGCGGGGCCTGCGAGCGCGGCCACCGAGAATCGGACGG
GGGTAGTCTCAAGCTGGCCGGCCTGCTCTGGTGCCTGGCCTCGCGCCGCCGTGTATCGCCCCGCCCTGGG
CGGCAAGGCTGGCCCGGTCGGCACCAGTTGCGTGAGCGGAAAGATGGCCGCTTCCCGGCCCTGCTGCAGG
GAGCTCAAAATGGAGGACGCGGCGCTCGGGAGAGCGGGCGGGTGAGTCACCCACACAAAGGAAAAGGGCC
TTTCCGTCCTCAGCCGTCGCTTCATGTGACTCCACGGAGTACCGGGCGCCGTCCAGGCACCTCGATTAGT
TCTCGAGCTTTTGGAGTACGTCGTCTTTAGGTTGGGGGGAGGGGTTTTATGCGATGGAGTTTCCCCACAC
TGAGTGGGTGGAGACTGAAGTTAGGCCAGCTTGGCACTTGATGTAATTCTCCTTGGAATTTGCCCTTTTT
GAGTTTGGATCTTGGTTCATTCTCAAGCCTCAGACAGTGGTTCAAAGTTTTTTTCTTCCATTTCAGGTGT
CGTGACGTACGGCCACCATGACCGAGTACAAGCCCACGGTGCGCCTCGCCACCCGCGACGACGTCCCCAG
GGCCGTACGCACCCTCGCCGCCGCGTTCGCCGACTACCCCGCCACGCGCCACACCGTCGATCCGGACCGC
CACATCGAGCGGGTCACCGAGCTGCAAGAACTCTTCCTCACGCGCGTCGGGCTCGACATCGGCAAGGTGT
GGGTCGCGGACGACGGCGCCGCCGTGGCGGTCTGGACCACGCCGGAGAGCGTCGAAGCGGGGGCGGTGTT
CGCCGAGATCGGCCCGCGCATGGCCGAGTTGAGCGGTTCCCGGCTGGCCGCGCAGCAACAGATGGAAGGC
CTCCTGGCGCCGCACCGGCCCAAGGAGCCCGCGTGGTTCCTGGCCACCGTCGGAGTCTCGCCCGACCACC
AGGGCAAGGGTCTGGGCAGCGCCGTCGTGCTCCCCGGAGTGGAGGCGGCCGAGCGCGCCGGGGTGCCCGC
CTTCCTGGAGACCTCCGCGCCCCGCAACCTCCCCTTCTACGAGCGGCTCGGCTTCACCGTCACCGCCGAC
GTCGAGGTGCCCGAAGGACCGCGCACCTGGTGCATGACCCGCAAGCCCGGTGCCTGAACGCGTTAAGTCG
ACAATCAACCTCTGGATTACAAAATTTGTGAAAGATTGACTGGTATTCTTAACTATGTTGCTCCTTTTAC
GCTATGTGGATACGCTGCTTTAATGCCTTTGTATCATGCTATTGCTTCCCGTATGGCTTTCATTTTCTCC
TCCTTGTATAAATCCTGGTTGCTGTCTCTTTATGAGGAGTTGTGGCCCGTTGTCAGGCAACGTGGCGTGG
TGTGCACTGTGTTTGCTGACGCAACCCCCACTGGTTGGGGCATTGCCACCACCTGTCAGCTCCTTTCCGG
GACTTTCGCTTTCCCCCTCCCTATTGCCACGGCGGAACTCATCGCCGCCTGCCTTGCCCGCTGCTGGACA
GGGGCTCGGCTGTTGGGCACTGACAATTCCGTGGTGTTGTCGGGGAAATCATCGTCCTTTCCTTGGCTGC
TCGCCTGTGTTGCCACCTGGATTCTGCGCGGGACGTCCTTCTGCTACGTCCCTTCGGCCCTCAATCCAGC
GGACCTTCCTTCCCGCGGCCTGCTGCCGGCTCTGCGGCCTCTTCCGCGTCTTCGCCTTCGCCCTCAGACG
AGTCGGATCTCCCTTTGGGCCGCCTCCCCGCGTCGACTTTAAGACCAATGACTTACAAGGCAGCTGTAGA
TCTTAGCCACTTTTTAAAAGAAAAGGGGGGACTGGAAGGGCTAATTCACTCCCAACGAAGACAAGATCTG
CTTTTTGCTTGTACTGGGTCTCTCTGGTTAGACCAGATCTGAGCCTGGGAGCTCTCTGGCTAACTAGGGA
ACCCACTGCTTAAGCCTCAATAAAGCTTGCCTTGAGTGCTTCAAGTAGTGTGTGCCCGTCTGTTGTGTGA
CTCTGGTAACTAGAGATCCCTCAGACCCTTTTAGTCAGTGTGGAAAATCTCTAGCAGTACGTATAGTAGT
TCATGTCATCTTATTATTCAGTATTTATAACTTGCAAAGAAATGAATATCAGAGAGTGAGAGGAACTTGT
TTATTGCAGCTTATAATGGTTACAAATAAAGCAATAGCATCACAAATTTCACAAATAAAGCATTTTTTTC
ACTGCATTCTAGTTGTGGTTTGTCCAAACTCATCAATGTATCTTATCATGTCTGGCTCTAGCTATCCCGC
CCCTAACTCCGCCCATCCCGCCCCTAACTCCGCCCAGTTCCGCCCATTCTCCGCCCCATGGCTGACTAAT
TTTTTTTATTTATGCAGAGGCCGAGGCCGCCTCGGCCTCTGAGCTATTCCAGAAGTAGTGAGGAGGCTTT
TTTGGAGGCCTAGGGACGTACCCAATTCGCCCTATAGTGAGTCGTATTACGCGCGCTCACTGGCCGTCGT
TTTACAACGTCGTGACTGGGAAAACCCTGGCGTTACCCAACTTAATCGCCTTGCAGCACATCCCCCTTTC
GCCAGCTGGCGTAATAGCGAAGAGGCCCGCACCGATCGCCCTTCCCAACAGTTGCGCAGCCTGAATGGCG
AATGGG
[124 nt withheld, positions 3367-3490]
C
[91 nt withheld, positions 3492-3582]
A
[49 nt withheld, positions 3584-3632]
CCTTTGACGTTGGAGTCCACGTTCTTT
[37 nt withheld, positions 3660-3696]
ACCCTATCTCGGTCTATTCTTTTGATTTATAAGGGATTTTGCCGATTTCGGCCTATTGGTTAAAAAATGA
GCTGATTTAACAAAAATTTAACGCGAATTTTAACAAAATATTAACGCTTACAATTTAGGTGGCACTTTTC
GGGGAAATGTGCGCGGAACCCCTATTTGTTTATTTTTCTAAATACATTCAAATATGTATCCGCTCATGAG
ACAATAACCCTGATAAATGCTTCAATAATATTGAAAAAGGAAGAGTATGAGTATTCAACATTTCCGTGTC
GCCCTTATTCCCTTTTTTGCGGCATTTTGCCTTCCTGTTTTTGCTCACCCAGAAACGCTGGTGAAAGTAA
AAGATGCTGAAGATCAGTTGGGTGCACGAGTGGGTTACATCGAACTGGATCTCAACAGCGGTAAGATCCT
TGAGAGTTTTCGCCCCGAAGAACGTTTTCCAATGATGAGCACTTTTAAAGTTCTGCTATGTGGCGCGGTA
TTATCCCGTATTGACGCCGGGCAAGAGCAACTCGGTCGCCGCATACACTATTCTCAGAATGACTTGGTTG
AGTACTCACCAGTCACAGAAAAGCATCTTACGGATGGCATGACAGTAAGAGAATTATGCAGTGCTGCCAT
AACCATGAGTGATAACACTGCGGCCAACTTACTTCTGACAACGATCGGAGGACCGAAGGAGCTAACCGCT
TTTTTGCACAACATGGGGGATCATGTAACTCGCCTTGATCGTTGGGAACCGGAGCTGAATGAAGCCATAC
CAAACGACGAGCGTGACACCACGATGCCTGTAGCAATGGCAACAACGTTGCGCAAACTATTAACTGGCGA
ACTACTTACTCTAGCTTCCCGGCAACAATTAATAGACTGGATGGAGGCGGATAAAGTTGCAGGACCACTT
CTGCGCTCGGCCCTTCCGGCTGGCTGGTTTATTGCTGATAAATCTGGAGCCGGTGAGCGTGGGTCTCGCG
GTATCATTGCAGCACTGGGGCCAGATGGTAAGCCCTCCCGTATCGTAGTTATCTACACGACGGGGAGTCA
GGCAACTATGGATGAACGAAATAGACAGATCGCTGAGATAGGTGCCTCACTGATTAAGCATTGGTAACTG
TCAGACCAAGTTTACTCATATATACTTTAGATTGATTTAAAACTTCATTTTTAATTTAAAAGGATCTAGG
TGAAGATCCTTTTTGATAATCTCATGACCAAAATCCCTTAACGTGAGTTTTCGTTCCACTGAGCGTCAGA
CCCCGTAGAAAAGATCAAAGGATCTTCTTGAGATCCTTTTTTTCTGCGCGTAATCTGCTGCTTGCAAACA
AAAAAACCACCGCTACCAGCGGTGGTTTGTTTGCCGGATCAAGAGCTACCAACTCTTTTTCCGAAGGTAA
CTGGCTTCAGCAGAGCGCAGATACCAAATACTGTTCTTCTAGTGTAGCCGTAGTTAGGCCACCACTTCAA
GAACTCTGTAGCACCGCCTACATACCTCGCTCTGCTAATCCTGTTACCAGTGGCTGCTGCCAGTGGCGAT
AAGTCGTGTCTTACCGGGTTGGACTCAAGACGATAGTTACCGGATAAGGCGCAGCGGTCGGGCTGAACGG
GGGGTTCGTGCACACAGCCCAGCTTGGAGCGAACGACCTACACCGAACTGAGATACCTACAGCGTGAGCT
ATGAGAAAGCGCCACGCTTCCCGAAGGGAGAAAGGCGGACAGGTATCCGGTAAGCGGCAGGGTCGGAACA
GGAGAGCGCACGAGGGAGCTTCCAGGGGGAAACGCCTGGTATCTTTATAGTCCTGTCGGGTTTCGCCACC
TCTGACTTGAGCGTCGATTTTTGTGATGCTCGTCAGGGGGGCGGAGCCTATGGAAAAACGCCAGCAACGC
GGCCTTTTTACGGTTCCTGGCCTTTTGCTGGCCTTTTGCTCACATGTTCTTTCCTGCGTTATCCCCTGAT
TCTGTGGATAACCGTATTACCGCCTTTGAGTGAGCTGATACCGCTCGCCGCAGCCGAACGACCGAGCGCA
GCGAGTCAGTGAGCGAGGAAGCGGAAGAGCGCCCAATACGCAAACCGCCTCTCCCCGCGCGTTGGCCGAT
TCATTAATGCAGCTGGCACGACAGGTTTCCCGACTGGAAAGCGGGCAGTGAGCGCAACGCAATTAATGTG
AGTTAGCTCACTCATTAGGCACCCCAGGCTTTACACTTTATGCTTCCGGCTCGTATGTTGTGTGGAATTG
TGAGCGGATAACAATTTCACACAGGAAACAGCTATGACCATGATTACGCCAAGCGCGCAATTAACCCTCA
CTAAAGGGAACAAAAGCTGGAGCTGCAAGCTTAATGTAGTCTTATGCAATACTCTTGTAGTCTTGCAACA
TGGTAACGATGAGTTAGCAACATGCCTTACAAGGAGAGAAAAAGCACCGTGCATGCCGATTGGTGGAAGT
AAGGTGGTACGATCGTGCCTTATTAGGAAGGCAACAGACGGGTCTGACATGGATTGGACGAACCACTGAA
TTGCCGCATTGCAGAGATATTGTATTTAAGTGCCTAGCTCGATACATAAACGGGTCTCTCTGGTTAGACC
AGATCTGAGCCTGGGAGCTCTCTGGCTAACTAGGGAACCCACTGCTTAAGCCTCAATAAAGCTTGCCTTG
AGTGCTTCAAGTAGTGTGTGCCCGTCTGTTGTGTGACTCTGGTAACTAGAGATCCCTCAGACCCTTTTAG
TCAGTGTGGAAAATCTCTAGCAGTGGCGCCCGAACAGGGACTTGAAAGCGAAAGGGAAACCAGAGGAGCT
CTCTCGACGCAGGACTCGGCTTGCTGAAGCGCGCACGGCAAGAGGCGAGGGGCGGCGACTGGTGAGTACG
CCAAAAATTTTGACTAGCGGAGGCTAGAAGGAGAGAGATGGGTGCGAGAGCGTCAGTATTAAGCGGGGGA
GAATTAGATCGCGATGGGAAAAAATTCGGTTAAGGCCAGGGGGAAAGAAAAAATATAAATTAAAACATAT
AGTATGGGCAAGCAGGGAGCTAGAACGATTCGCAGTTAATCCTGGCCTGTTAGAAACATCAGAAGGCTGT
AGACAAATACTGGGACAGCTACAACCATCCCTTCAGACAGGATCAGAAGAACTTAGATCATTATATAATA
CAGTAGCAACCCTCTATTGTGTGCATCAAAGGATAGAGATAAAAGACACCAAGGAAGCTTTAGACAAGAT
AGAGGAAGAGCAAAACAAAAGTAAGACCACCGCACAGCAAGCGGCCGCTGATCTTCAGACCTGGAGGAGG
AGATATGAGGGACAATTGGAGAAGTGAATTATATAAATATAAAGTAGTAAAAATTGAACCATTAGGAGTA
GCACCCACCAAGGCAAAGAGAAGAGTGGTGCAGAGAGAAAAAAGAGCAGTGGGAATAGGAGCTTTGTTCC
TTGGGTTCTTGGGAGCAGCAGGAAGCACTATGGGCGCAGCGTCAATGACGCTGACGGTACAGGCCAGACA
ATTATTGTCTGGTATAGTGCAGCAGCAGAACAATTTGCTGAGGGCTATTGAGGCGCAACAGCATCTGTTG
CAACTCACAGTCTGGGGCATCAAGCAGCTCCAGGCAAGAATCCTGGCTGTGGAAAGATACCTAAAGGATC
AACAGCTCCTGGGGATTTGGGGTTGCTCTGGAAAACTCATTTGCACCACTGCTGTGCCTTGGAATGCTAG
TTGGAGTAATAAATCTCTGGAACAGATTTGGAATCACACGACCTGGATGGAGTGGGACAGAGAAATTAAC
AATTACACAAGCTTAATACACTCCTTAATTGAAGAATCGCAAAACCAGCAAGAAAAGAATGAACAAGAAT
TATTGGAATTAGATAAATGGGCAAGTTTGTGGAATTGGTTTAACATAACAAATTGGCTGTGGTATATAAA
ATTATTCATAATGATAGTAGGAGGCTTGGTAGGTTTAAGAATAGTTTTTGCTGTACTTTCTATAGTGAAT
AGAGTTAGGCAGGGATATTCACCATTATCGTTTCAGACCCACCTCCCAACCCCGAGGGGACCCAGAGAGG
GCCTATTTCCCATGATTCCTTCATATTTGCATATACGATACAAGGCTGTTAGAGAGATAATTAGAATTAA
TTTGACTGTAAACACAAAGATATTAGTACAAAATACGTGACGTAGAAAGTAATAATTTCTTGGGTAGTTT
GCAGTTTTAAAATTATGTTTTAAAATGGACTATCATATGCTTACCGTAACTTGAAAGTATTTCGATTTCT
TGGCTTTATATATCTTGTGGAAAGGACGAAACACCGAAAATGTGATTGGCCCCAAGGTTTTAGAGCTAGA
AATAGCAAGTTAAAATAAGGCTAGTCCGTTATCAACTTGAAAAAGTGGCACCGAGTCGGTGCTTTTTTAA
GCTTGGCGTAACTAGATCTTGAGACAAATGGCAGTATTCATCCACAATTTTAAAAGAAAAGGGGGGATTG
GGGGGTACAGTGCAGGGGAAAGAATAGTAGACATAATAGCAACAGACATACAAACTAAAGAATTACAAAA
ACAAATTACAAAAATTCAAAATTTTCGGGTTTATTACAGGGACAGCAGAGATCCACTTTGGCGCCGGCTC
GAGGGGG
