>Addgene plasmid #76859 | ABCC1 gRNA (BRDN0001144957) | depositor partial sequence | sequence record 144319 | Target Sequence
AAAATGTGATTGGCCCCAAG
