>Addgene plasmid #76859 | ABCC1 gRNA (BRDN0001144957) | addgene partial sequence | sequence record 186645 | hU6-F
AGAAAGTAATAATTTCTTGGGTAGTTTGCAGTTTTAAAATTATGTTTTAAAATGGACTATCATATGCTTA
CCGTAACTTGAAAGTATTTCGATTTCTTGGCTTTATATATCTTGTGGAAAGGACGAAACACCGAAAATGT
GATTGGCCCCAAGGTTTTAGAGCTAGAAATAGCAAGTTAAAATAAGGCTAGTCCGTTATCAACTTGAAAA
AGTGGCACCGAGTCGGTGCTTTTTTAAGCTTGGCGTAACTAGATCTTGAGACAAATGGCAGTATTCATCC
ACAATTTTAAAAGAAAAGGGGGGATTGGGGGGTACAGTGCAGGGGAAAGAATAGTAGACATAATAGCAAC
AGACATACAAACTAAAGAATTACAAAAACAAATTACAAAAATTCAAAATTTTCGGGTTTATTACAGGGAC
AGCAGAGATCCACTTTGGCGCCGGCTCGAGGGGGCCCGGGTGCAAAGATGGATAAAGTTTTAAACAGAGA
GGAATCTTTGCAGCTAATGGACCTTCTAGGTCTTGAAAGGAGTGGGAATTGGCTCCGGTGCCCGTCAGTG
GGCAGAGCGC
